Addgene plasmid #81065: pENTR221 UBR5 ∆HECT
Purpose: Gateway entry vector encoding full length UBR5 C2768A (∆HECT)
Depositing lab: Darren Saunders. Depositing organization: Garvan Institute of Medical Research. Publication: The E3 ubiquitin ligase UBR5 regulates centriolar satellite stability and primary cilia. Shearer RF, Frikstad KM, McKenna J, McCloy RA, Deng N, Burgess A, Stokke T, Patzke S, Saunders DN. Mol Biol Cell. 2018 May 9:mbcE17040248. doi: 10.1091/mbc.E17-04-0248. PubMed 29742019.
Backbone
  Vector backbone: pDONR221
  Backbone manufacturer: Invitrogen
  Backbone size w/o insert (bp): 2522
  Total vector size (bp): 10958
  Vector type: Cloning
Growth in bacteria
  Bacterial resistance: Kanamycin, 50 μg/mL
  Growth temperature: 37°C
  Growth strain: DH5alpha
  Copy number: Unknown
Gene/Insert
  Gene/Insert name: Ubiquitin protein ligase E3 component N-recognin 5 (UBR5) ∆HECT (alt name: EDD, EDD1, hHYD, DD5)
  Species: H. sapiens (human)
  Insert size (bp): 8436
  Mutation: C2768A (bp t8302g and g8303c)
  Entrez Gene: UBR5 (a.k.a. DD5, EDD, EDD1, HYD, NEDSBH)
  Promoter: N/A
  Cloning method: Restriction Enzyme; 5′ cloning site XbaI (unknown if destroyed); 3′ cloning site SacII (unknown if destroyed)
  Sequencing primers: 5′ M13 Forward; 3′ M13 Reverse
Resource information
  A portion of this plasmid was derived from a plasmid made by: cDNA derived from pEGFP-C1 EDD (already submitted to addgene: https://www.addgene.org/37190/)
Terms and licenses: Academic/Nonprofit Terms; Industry Terms: Not Available to Industry
How to cite: pENTR221 UBR5 ∆HECT was a gift from Darren Saunders (Addgene plasmid # 81065 ; http://n2t.net/addgene:81065 ; RRID:Addgene_81065)
