[The description below was written by a language model from this plasmid's Addgene catalogue record and pLannotate feature annotations shown in this document.]
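Description:
pENTR221 UBR5 ∆HECT is a Gateway entry clone of about 11 kb, built on the Invitrogen pDONR221 backbone and intended as a bacterial cloning intermediate rather than an expression vector. It is propagated in E. coli from a high-copy ColE1/pUC-type origin and selected with kanamycin through an aminoglycoside phosphotransferase (KanR) gene. The backbone also carries rrnB T1 and T2 transcription terminators upstream of the cloning region, which insulate the insert from read-through transcription. Small residual lacI and lacZα fragments are also annotated, as is a T7 promoter just outside attL2 that points back toward the insert.

The payload is the full-length human UBR5 coding sequence (also known as EDD, EDD1 or hHYD), roughly 8.4 kb, flanked by attL1 and attL2 recombination sites. UBR5 is a HECT-type E3 ubiquitin ligase associated with the N-end rule pathway. Despite the "∆HECT" name, the record describes a full-length protein carrying a point substitution, C2768A, made by two adjacent base changes, not a deletion of the domain. By the construct's naming this residue lies in the HECT domain, and the mutant presumably serves as a ligase-defective counterpart to wild-type UBR5, although the record does not spell this out. The cDNA was derived from an earlier GFP-tagged EDD expression plasmid and inserted by restriction cloning using XbaI and SacII.

No promoter drives the insert in this vector. Instead, the attL sites allow LR Clonase-mediated transfer of the UBR5 mutant into any compatible attR destination vector, which then supplies the promoter, tags and host-specific elements. The associated work concerns UBR5 regulation of centriolar satellite stability and primary cilia.
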