Features (pLannotate 1.2.2; 10 found; start..end, strand, type, name):
    121..213     +  CDS            lacI (fragment): lac repressor; lacI; The lac repressor binds to the lac operator to inhibit transcription in E. coli. This inhibition can be relieved by adding lactose or isopropyl-β-D-thiogalactopyranoside (IPTG).
    268..295     -  terminator     rrnB T2 terminator: transcription terminator T2 from the E. coli rrnB gene
    427..470     +  terminator     rrnB T1 terminator: Escherichia coli rrnB; transcription terminator T1 from the E. coli rrnB gene
    517..553     -  CDS            lacZα (fragment): LacZα fragment of β-galactosidase; lacZ fragment
    569..668     +  protein_bind   attL1: mutant version of attL; recombination site for the Gateway® LR reaction LR Clonase™
    677..9073    +  CDS            UBR5 (sequence partly withheld): UBR5_HUMAN - Also known as EDD, EDD1, HYD, KIAA0896. Experimental evidence at protein level: Swiss-Prot protein existence level 1. E3 ubiquitin-protein ligase which is a component of the N-end rule pathway. Recognizes and binds to proteins bearing specific N- terminal residues that are destabilizing according to the N-end rule, leading to their ubiquitination and subsequent degradation (By similarity). Involved in maturation and/or transcriptional regulation of mRNA by activating CDK9 by polyubiquitination. May play a role in control of cell cycle progression. May have tumor suppressor functio
   9083..9182    -  protein_bind   attL2: mutant version of attL; recombination site for the Gateway® LR reaction LR Clonase™
   9200..9218    -  promoter       T7 promoter: promoter for bacteriophage T7 RNA polymerase
   9352..10161   +  CDS            KanR: aminoglycoside phosphotransferase; aph(3')-Ia; confers resistance to kanamycin in bacteria or G418 (Geneticin®) in eukaryotes
  10308..10896   +  rep_origin     ori: high-copy-number ColE1/pMB1/pBR322/pUC origin of replication
>Addgene plasmid #81065 | pENTR221 UBR5 ∆HECT | depositor full sequence | sequence record 153739 | pENTR221 UBR5 ∆HECT Sequence
CTTTCCTGCGTTATCCCCTGATTCTGTGGATAACCGTATTACCGCCTTTGAGTGAGCTGATACCGCTCGC
CGCAGCCGAACGACCGAGCGCAGCGAGTCAGTGAGCGAGGAAGCGGAAGAGCGCCCAATACGCAAACCGC
CTCTCCCCGCGCGTTGGCCGATTCATTAATGCAGCTGGCACGACAGGTTTCCCGACTGGAAAGCGGGCAG
TGAGCGCAACGCAATTAATACGCGTACCGCTAGCCAGGAAGAGTTTGTAGAAACGCAAAAAGGCCATCCG
TCAGGATGGCCTTCTGCTTAGTTTGATGCCTGGCAGTTTATGGCGGGCGTCCTGCCCGCCACCCTCCGGG
CCGTTGCTTCACAACGTTCAAATCCGCTCCCGGCGGATTTGTCCTACTCAGGAGAGCGTTCACCGACAAA
CAACAGATAAAACGAAAGGCCCAGTCTTCCGACTGAGCCTTTCGTTTTATTTGATGCCTGGCAGTTCCCT
ACTCTCGCGTTAACGCTAGCATGGATGTTTTCCCAGTCACGACGTTGTAAAACGACGGCCAGTCTTAAGC
TCGGGCCCCAAATAATGATTTTATTTTGACTGATAGTGACCTGTTCGTTGCAACAAATTGATGAGCAATG
CTTTTTTATAATGCCAACTTTGTACAAAAAAGCAGGCTTCCGGACCATGACGTCCATCCATTTCGTGGTT
CACCCGCTGCCGGGCACCGAGGACCAGCTCAATGACAGGTTACGAGAAGTTTCTGAGAAGCTGAACAAAT
ATAATTTAAACAGCCACCCCCCTTTGAATGTATTGGAACAGGCTACTATTAAACAGTGTGTGGTGGGACC
AAATCATGCTGCCTTTCTTCTTGAGGATGGTAGAGTTTGCAGGATTGGTTTTTCAGTACAGCCAGACAGA
TTGGAATTGGGTAAACCTGATAATAATGATGGGTCAAAGTTGAACAGCAACTCGGGGGCAGGGAGGACGT
CAAGGCCTGGTAGGACAAGCGACTCTCCATGGTTTCTCTCAGGTTCTGAGACTCTAGGCAGGCTGGCAGG
CAACACCTTAGGAAGCCGCTGGAGTTCTGGAGTGGGTGGAAGTGGTGGAGGATCCTCTGGTAGGTCATCA
GCTGGAGCTCGAGATTCCCGCCGGCAGACTCGAGTTATTCGGACAGGACGGGATCGAGGGTCTGGGCTTT
TGGGCAGTCAGCCCCAGCCAGTTATTCCAGCATCTGTCATTCCAGAGGAGCTGATTTCACAGGCCCAAGT
TGTTTTACAAGGCAAATCCAGAAGTGTCATTATTCGAGAACTTCAGAGAACAAATCTTGATGTGAACCTT
GCTGTAAATAATTTACTTAGCCGGGATGATGAAGATGGAGATGATGGGGATGATACAGCCAGCGAATCTT
ATTTGCCTGGAGAGGATCTTATGTCTCTCCTTGATGCCGACATTCATTCTGCCCACCCAAGTGTCATTAT
TGATGCAGATGCCATGTTTTCTGAAGACATTAGCTATTTTGGTTACCCTTCTTTTCGTCGTTCATCACTT
TCCAGGCTAGGCTCATCTCGAGTTCTCCTTCTTCCCTTAGAGAGAGACTCTGAGCTGTTGCGTGAACGTG
AATCCGTTTTACGTTTACGTGAACGAAGGTGGCTTGATGGAGCCTCATTTGATAATGAAAGGGGTTCTAC
CAGCAAGGAAGGAGAGCCAAACTTGGATAAGAAGAATACACCTGTTCAAAGTCCAGTATCTCTAGGAGAA
GATTTGCAGTGGTGGCCTGATAAGGATGGAACAAAATTCATCTGTATTGGGGCTCTGTATTCTGAACTTC
TGGCTGTCAGCAGTAAAGGAGAACTTTATCAGTGGAAATGGAGTGAATCTGAGCCTTACAGAAATGCCCA
GAATCCTTCATTACATCATCCACGAGCAACATTTTTGGGGTTAACCAATGAAAAGATAGTCCTCCTGTCT
GCAAATAGCATAAGAGCAACTGTAGCTACAGAAAATAACAAGGTTGCTACATGGGTGGATGAAACTTTAA
GTTCTGTGGCTTCTAAATTAGAGCACACTGCTCAGACTTACTCTGAACTTCAAGGAGAGCGGATAGTTTC
TTTACATTGCTGTGCCCTTTACACCTGCGCTCAGCTGGAAAACAGTTTATATTGGTGGGGTGTAGTTCCT
TTTAGTCAAAGGAAGAAAATGTTAGAGAAAGCTAGAGCAAAAAATAAAAAGCCTAAATCCAGTGCTGGTA
TTTCTTCAATGCCGAACATCACTGTTGGTACCCAGGTATGCTTGAGAAATAATCCTCTTTATCATGCTGG
AGCAGTTGCATTTTCAATTAGTGCTGGGATTCCTAAAGTTGGTGTCTTAATGGAGTCAGTTTGGAATATG
AATGACAGCTGTAGATTTCAACTTAGATCTCCTGAAAGCTTGAAAAACATGGAAAAAGCTAGCAAAACTA
CTGAAGCTAAGCCTGAAAGTAAGCAGGAGCCAGTGAAAACAGAAATGGGTCCTCCACCATCTCCAGCATC
CACGTGTAGTGATGCATCCTCAATTGCCAGCAGTGCATCAATGCCATACAAACGACGACGGTCAACCCCT
GCACCAAAAGAAGAGGAAAAGGTGAATGAAGAGCAGTGGTCTCTTCGGGAAGTGGTTTTTGTGGAAGATG
TCAAGAATGTTCCTGTTGGCAAGGTGCTAAAAGTAGATGGTGCCTATGTTGCTGTAAAATTTCCAGGAAC
CTCCAGTAATACTAACTGTCAGAACAGCTCTGGTCCAGATGCTGACCCTTCTTCTCTCCTGCAGGATTGT
AGGTTACTTAGAATTGATGAATTGCAGGTTGTCAAAACTGGTGGAACACCGAAGGTTCCCGACTGTTTCC
AAAGGACTCCTAAAAAGCTTTGTATACCTGAAAAAACAGAAATATTAGCAGTGAATGTAGATTCCAAAGG
TGTTCATGCTGTTCTGAAGACTGGAAATTGGGTGCGATACTGTATCTTTGATCTTGCTACAGGAAAAGCA
GAACAGGAAAATAATTTTCCTACAAGCAGCATTGCTTTCCTTGGTCAGAATGAGAGGAATGTAGCCATTT
TCACTGCTGGACAGGAATCTCCCATTATTCTTCGAGATGGAAATGGTACCATCTACCCAATGGCCAAAGA
TTGCATGGGAGGAATAAGGGATCCCGATTGGCTGGATCTTCCACCTATTAGTAGTCTTGGAATGGGTGTG
CATTCTTTAATAAATCTTCCTGCCAATTCAACAATCAAAAAGAAAGCTGCTGTTATCATCATGGCTGTAG
AGAAACAAACCTTAATGCAACACATTCTGCGCTGTGACTATGAGGCCTGTCGACAATATCTAATGAATCT
TGAGCAAGCGGTTGTTTTAGAGCAGAATCTACAGATGCTGCAGACATTCATCAGCCACAGATGTGATGGA
AATCGAAATATTTTGCATGCTTGTGTATCAGTTTGCTTTCCAACCAGCAATAAAGAAACTAAAGAAGAAG
AGGAAGCGGAGCGTTCTGAAAGAAATACATTTGCAGAAAGGCTTTCTGCTGTTGAGGCCATTGCAAATGC
AATATCAGTTGTTTCAAGTAATGGCCCAGGTAATCGGGCTGGATCATCAAGTAGCCGAAGTTTGAGATTA
CGGGAAATGATGAGACGTTCGTTGAGAGCAGCTGGTTTGGGTAGACATGAAGCTGGAGCTTCATCCAGTG
ACCACCAGGATCCAGTTTCACCCCCCATAGCTCCCCCTAGTTGGGTTCCTGACCCTCCTGCGATGGATCC
TGATGGTGACATTGATTTTATCCTGGCCCCCGCTGTGGGATCTCTTACCACAGCAGCAACCGGTACTGGT
CAAGGACCAAGCACCTCCACTATTCCAGGTCCTTCCACAGAGCCATCTGTAGTAGAATCCAAGGATCGAA
AGGCGAATGCTCATTTTATATTGAAATTGTTATGTGACAGTGTGGTTCTCCAGCCCTATCTACGAGAACT
TCTTTCTGCCAAGGATGCAAGAGGGATGACCCCATTTATGTCAGCTGTAAGTGGCCGAGCTTATCCTGCT
GCAATTACCATCTTAGAAACTGCTCAGAAAATTGCAAAAGCTGAAATATCCTCAAGTGAAAAAGAGGAAG
ATGTATTCATGGGAATGGTTTGCCCATCAGGTACCAACCCTGATGACTCTCCTTTATATGTTTTATGTTG
TAATGACACTTGCAGTTTTACATGGACTGGAGCAGAGCACATTAACCAGGATATTTTTGAGTGTCGAACT
TGTGGCTTGCTGGAGTCACTGTGTTGTTGTACGGAATGTGCAAGGGTTTGTCATAAAGGTCATGATTGCA
AACTCAAACGGACATCACCAACAGCCTACTGTGATTGTTGGGAGAAATGTAAATGTAAAACTCTTATTGC
TGGACAGAAATCTGCTCGTCTTGATCTACTTTATCGCCTGCTCACTGCTACTAATCTGGTTACTCTGCCA
AACAGCAGGGGAGAGCACCTCTTACTATTCTTAGTACAGACAGTCGCAAGGCAGACGGTGGAGCATTGTC
AATACAGGCCACCTCGAATCAGGGAAGATCGTAACCGAAAAACAGCCAGTCCTGAAGATTCAGATATGCC
AGATCATGATTTAGAGCCTCCAAGATTTGCCCAGCTTGCATTGGAGCGTGTTCTACAGGACTGGAATGCC
TTGAAATCTATGATTATGTTTGGGTCGCAGGAGAATAAAGACCCTCTTAGTGCCAGCAGTAGAATAGGCC
ATCTTTTGCCAGAAGAGCAAGTATACCTCAATCAGCAAAGTGGCACAATTCGGCTGGACTGTTTCACTCA
TTGCCTTATAGTTAAGTGTACAGCAGATATTTTGCTTTTAGATACTCTACTAGGTACACTAGTGAAAGAA
CTCCAAAACAAATATACACCTGGACGTAGAGAAGAAGCTATTGCTGTGACAATGAGGTTTCTACGTTCAG
TGGCAAGAGTTTTTGTTATTCTGAGTGTGGAAATGGCTTCATCCAAAAAGAAAAACAACTTTATTCCACA
GCCAATTGGAAAATGCAAGCGTGTATTCCAAGCATTGCTACCTTACGCTGTGGAAGAATTGTGCAACGTA
GCAGAGTCACTGATTGTTCCTGTCAGAATGGGGATTGCTCGTCCAACTGCACCATTTACCCTGGCTAGTA
CTAGCATAGATGCCATGCAGGGCAGTGAAGAATTATTTTCAGTGGAACCACTACCACCACGACCATCATC
TGATCAGTCTAGCAGCTCCAGTCAGTCTCAGTCATCCTACATCATCAGGAATCCACAGCAGAGGCGCATC
AGCCAGTCACAGCCCGTTCGGGGCAGAGATGAAGAACAGGATGATATTGTTTCAGCAGATGTGGAAGAGG
TTGAGGTGGTGGAGGGTGTGGCTGGAGAAGAGGATCATCATGATGAACAGGAAGAACACGGGGAAGAAAA
TGCTGAGGCAGAGGGACAACATGATGAGCATGATGAAGACGGGAGTGATATGGAGCTGGACTTGTTAGCA
GCAGCTGAAACAGAAAGTGATAGTGAAAGTAACCACAGCAACCAAGATAATGCTAGTGGGCGCAGAAGCG
TTGTCACTGCAGCAACTGCTGGTTCAGAAGCAGGAGCAAGCAGTGTTCCTGCCTTCTTTTCTGAAGATGA
TTCTCAATCGAATGACTCAAGTGATTCTGATAGCAGTAGTAGTCAGAGTGACGACATAGAACAGGAGACC
TTTATGCTTGATGAGCCATTAGAAAGAACCACAAATAGCTCCCATGCCAATGGTGCTGCCCAAGCTCCCC
GTTCAATGCAGTGGGCTGTCCGCAACACCCAGCATCAGCGAGCAGCCAGTACAGCCCCTTCCAGTACATC
TACACCAGCAGCAAGTTCAGCGGGTTTGATTTATATTGATCCTTCAAACTTACGCCGGAGTGGTACCATC
AGTACAAGTGCTGCAGCTGCAGCAGCTGCTTTGGAAGCTAGCAACGCCAGCAGTTACCTAACATCTGCAA
GCAGTTTAGCCAGGGCTTACAGCATTGTCATTAGACAAATCTCGGACTTGATGGGCCTTATTCCTAAGTA
TAATCACCTAGTATACTCTCAGATTCCAGCAGCTGTGAAATTGACTTACCAAGATGCAGTAAACTTACAG
AACTATGTAGAAGAAAAGCTTATTCCCACTTGGAACTGGATGGTCAGTATTATGGATTCTACTGAAGCTC
AATTACGTTATGGTTCTGCATTAGCATCTGCTGGTGATCCTGGACATCCAAATCATCCTCTTCACGCTTC
TCAGAATTCAGCGAGAAGAGAGAGGATGACTGCGCGAGAAGAAGCTAGCTTACGAACACTTGAAGGCAGA
CGACGTGCCACCTTGCTTAGCGCCCGTCAAGGAATGATGTCTGCACGAGGAGACTTCCTAAATTATGCTC
TGTCTCTAATGCGGTCTCATAATGATGAGCATTCTGATGTTCTTCCAGTTTTGGATGTTTGCTCATTGAA
GCATGTGGCATATGTTTTTCAAGCACTTATATACTGGATTAAGGCAATGAATCAGCAGACAACATTGGAT
ACACCTCAACTAGAACGCAAAAGGACGCGAGAACTCTTGGAACTGGGTATTGATAATGAAGATTCAGAAC
ATGAAAATGATGATGACACCAATCAAAGTGCTACTTTGAATGATAAGGATGATGACTCTCTTCCTGCAGA
AACTGGCCAAAACCATCCATTTTTCCGACGTTCAGACTCCATGACATTCCTTGGGTGTATACCCCCAAAT
CCATTTGAAGTGCCTCTGGCTGAAGCCATCCCCTTGGCTGATCAGCCACATCTGTTGCAGCCAAATGCTA
GAAAGGAGGATCTTTTTGGCCGTCCAAGTCAGGGTCTTTATTCTTCATCTGCCAGTAGTGGGAAATGTTT
AATGGAGGTTACAGTGGATAGAAACTGCCTAGAGGTTCTTCCAACAAAAATGTCTTATGCTGCCAATCTG
AAAAATGTAATGAACATGCAAAACCGGCAAAAAAAAGAAGGGGAAGAACAGCCCGTGCTGCCAGAAGAAA
CTGAGAGTTCAAAACCAGGGCCATCTGCTCATGATCTTGCTGCACAATTAAAAAGTAGCTTACTAGCAGA
AATAGGACTTACTGAAAGTGAAGGGCCACCTCTCACATCTTTCAGGCCACAGTGTAGCTTTATGGGAATG
GTTATTTCCCATGATATGCTGCTAGGACGTTGGCGCCTTTCTTTAGAACTGTTCGGCAGGGTATTCATGG
AAGATGTTGGAGCAGAACCTGGATCAATCCTAACTGAATTGGGTGGTTTTGAGGTAAAAGAATCAAAATT
CCGCAGAGAAATGGAAAAACTGAGAAACCAGCAGTCAAGAGATTTGTCACTAGAGGTTGATCGGGATCGA
GATCTTCTCATTCAGCAGACTATGAGGCAGCTTAACAATCACTTTGGTCGAAGATGTGCTACTACACCAA
TGGCTGTACACAGAGTAAAAGTCACATTTAAGGATGAGCCAGGAGAGGGCAGTGGTGTAGCACGAAGTTT
TTATACAGCCATTGCACAAGCATTTTTATCAAATGAAAAATTGCCAAATCTAGAGTGTATCCAAAATGCC
AACAAAGGCACCCACACAAGTTTAATGCAGAGATTAAGGAACCGAGGAGAGAGAGACCGGGAAAGGGAGA
GAGAAAGGGAAATGAGGAGGAGTAGTGGTTTGCGAGCAGGTTCTCGGAGGGACCGGGATAGAGACTTTAG
AAGACAGCTTTCCATCGACACTAGGCCCTTTAGACCAGCCTCTGAAGGGAATCCTAGCGATGATCCTGAG
CCTTTGCCAGCA
[183 nt withheld, positions 7853-8035]
CGGGAAAATGGAGCTGATAGTATCCTGGATCTTGGATTAGTAGACTCCTCAGAAAAGGTACAGCAGGAAA
ACCGAAAGCGCCATGGCTCTAGTCGAAGTGTAGTAGATATGGATTTAGATGATACAGATGATGGTGATGA
CAATGCCCCTTTGTTTTACCAACCTGGGAAAAGAGGATTTTATACTCCAAGGCCTGGCAAGAACACAGAA
GCAAGGTTGAATTGTTTCAGAAACATTGGCAGGATTCTTGGACTATGTCTGTTACAGAATGAACTCTGTC
CTATCACATTGAATAGACATGTAATTAAAGTATTGCTTGGTAGAAAAGTCAATTGGCATGATTTTGCTTT
TTTTGATCCTGTAATGTATGAGAGTTTGCGGCAACTAATCCTCGCGTCTCAGAGTTCAGATGCTGATGCT
GTTTTCTCAGCAATGGATTTGGCATTTGCAATTGACCTGTGTAAAGAAGAAGGTGGAGGACAGGTTGAAC
TCATTCCTAATGGTGTAAATATACCAGTCACTCCACAGAATGTATATGAGTATGTGCGGAAATACGCAGA
ACACAGAATGTTGGTAGTTGCAGAACAGCCCTTACATGCAATGAGGAAAGGTCTACTAGATGTGCTTCCA
AAAAATTCATTAGAAGATTTAACGGCAGAAGATTTTAGGCTTTTGGTAAATGGCTGCGGTGAAGTCAATG
TGCAAATGCTGATCAGTTTTACCTCTTTCAATGATGAATCAGGAGAAAATGCTGAGAAGCTTCTGCAGTT
CAAGCGTTGGTTCTGGTCAATAGTAGAGAAGATGAGCATGACAGAACGACAAGATCTTGTTTACTTTTGG
ACATCAAGCCCATCACTGCCAGCCAGTGAAGAAGGATTCCAGCCTATGCCCTCAATCACAATAAGACCAC
CAGATGACCAACATCTTCCTACTGCAAATACTGCCATTTCTCGACTTTACGTCCCACTCTATTCCTCTAA
ACAGATTCTCAAACAGAAATTGTTACTCGCCATTAAGACCAAGAATTTTGGTTTTGTGTAGCCGCGGACC
CAGCTTTCTTGTACAAAGTTGGCATTATAAGAAAGCATTGCTTATCAATTTGTTGCAACGAACAGGTCAC
TATCAGTCAAAATAAAATCATTATTTGCCATCCAGCTGATATCCCCTATAGTGAGTCGTATTACATGGTC
ATAGCTGTTTCCTGGCAGCTCTGGCCCGTGTCTCAAAATCTCTGATGTTACATTGCACAAGATAAAATAA
TATCATCATGAACAATAAAACTGTCTGCTTACATAAACAGTAATACAAGGGGTGTTATGAGCCATATTCA
ACGGGAAACGTCGAGGCCGCGATTAAATTCCAACATGGATGCTGATTTATATGGGTATAAATGGGCTCGC
GATAATGTCGGGCAATCAGGTGCGACAATCTATCGCTTGTATGGGAAGCCCGATGCGCCAGAGTTGTTTC
TGAAACATGGCAAAGGTAGCGTTGCCAATGATGTTACAGATGAGATGGTCAGACTAAACTGGCTGACGGA
ATTTATGCCTCTTCCGACCATCAAGCATTTTATCCGTACTCCTGATGATGCATGGTTACTCACCACTGCG
ATCCCCGGAAAAACAGCATTCCAGGTATTAGAAGAATATCCTGATTCAGGTGAAAATATTGTTGATGCGC
TGGCAGTGTTCCTGCGCCGGTTGCATTCGATTCCTGTTTGTAATTGTCCTTTTAACAGCGATCGCGTATT
TCGTCTCGCTCAGGCGCAATCACGAATGAATAACGGTTTGGTTGATGCGAGTGATTTTGATGACGAGCGT
AATGGCTGGCCTGTTGAACAAGTCTGGAAAGAAATGCATAAACTTTTGCCATTCTCACCGGATTCAGTCG
TCACTCATGGTGATTTCTCACTTGATAACCTTATTTTTGACGAGGGGAAATTAATAGGTTGTATTGATGT
TGGACGAGTCGGAATCGCAGACCGATACCAGGATCTTGCCATCCTATGGAACTGCCTCGGTGAGTTTTCT
CCTTCATTACAGAAACGGCTTTTTCAAAAATATGGTATTGATAATCCTGATATGAATAAATTGCAGTTTC
ATTTGATGCTCGATGAGTTTTTCTAATCAGAATTGGTTAATTGGTTGTAACACTGGCAGAGCATTACGCT
GACTTGACGGGACGGCGCAAGCTCATGACCAAAATCCCTTAACGTGAGTTACGCGTCGTTCCACTGAGCG
TCAGACCCCGTAGAAAAGATCAAAGGATCTTCTTGAGATCCTTTTTTTCTGCGCGTAATCTGCTGCTTGC
AAACAAAAAAACCACCGCTACCAGCGGTGGTTTGTTTGCCGGATCAAGAGCTACCAACTCTTTTTCCGAA
GGTAACTGGCTTCAGCAGAGCGCAGATACCAAATACTGTTCTTCTAGTGTAGCCGTAGTTAGGCCACCAC
TTCAAGAACTCTGTAGCACCGCCTACATACCTCGCTCTGCTAATCCTGTTACCAGTGGCTGCTGCCAGTG
GCGATAAGTCGTGTCTTACCGGGTTGGACTCAAGACGATAGTTACCGGATAAGGCGCAGCGGTCGGGCTG
AACGGGGGGTTCGTGCACACAGCCCAGCTTGGAGCGAACGACCTACACCGAACTGAGATACCTACAGCGT
GAGCTATGAGAAAGCGCCACGCTTCCCGAAGGGAGAAAGGCGGACAGGTATCCGGTAAGCGGCAGGGTCG
GAACAGGAGAGCGCACGAGGGAGCTTCCAGGGGGAAACGCCTGGTATCTTTATAGTCCTGTCGGGTTTCG
CCACCTCTGACTTGAGCGTCGATTTTTGTGATGCTCGTCAGGGGGGCGGAGCCTATGGAAAAACGCCAGC
AACGCGGCCTTTTTACGGTTCCTGGCCTTTTGCTGGCCTTTTGCTCACATGTT
