>Addgene plasmid #81065 | pENTR221 UBR5 ∆HECT | addgene partial sequence | sequence record 157412 | M13-F20 5'-TGTAAAACGACGGCCAGT-3'
AATAATGATTTTATTTTGACTGATAGTGACCTGTTCGTTGCAACAAATTGATGAGCAATGCTTTTTTATA
ATGCCAACTTTGTACAAAAAAGCAGGCTTCCGGACCATGACGTCCATCCATTTCGTGGTTCACCCGCTGC
CGGGCACCGAGGACCAGCTCAATGACAGGTTACGAGAAGTTTCTGAGAAGCTGAACAAATATAATTTAAA
CAGCCACCCCCCTTTGAATGTATTGGAACAGGCTACTATTAAACAGTGTGTGGTGGGACCAAATCATGCT
GCCTTTCTTCTTGAGGATGGTAGAGTTTGCAGGATTGGTTTTTCAGTACAGCCAGACAGATTGGAATTGG
GTAAACCTGATAATAATGATGGGTCAAAGTTGAACAGCAACTCGGGGGCAGGGAGGACGTCAAGGCCTGG
TAGGACAAGCGACTCTCCATGGTTTCTCTCAGGTTCTGAGACTCTAGGCAGGCTGGCAGGCAACACCTTA
GGAAGCCGCTGGAGTTCTGGAGTGGGTGGAAGTGGTGGAGGATCCTCTGGTAGGTCATCAGCTGGAGCTC
GAGATTCCCGCCGGCAGACTCGAGTTATTCGGACAGGACGGGATCGAGGGTCTGGGCTTTTGGGCAGTCA
GCCCCAGCCAGTTATTCCAGCATCTGTCATTCCAGAGGAGCTGATTTCACAGGCCCAAGTTGTTTTACAA
GGCAAATCCAGAAGTGTCATTATTCGAGAACTTCAGAGAACAAATCTTGATGTGAACCTTGCTGTAAATA
ATTTACTTAGCCGGGATGATGAAGATGGAGATGATGGGGATGATACAGCCAGCGAATCTTATTTGCCTGG
AGAGGATCTTATGTCTCTCCTTGATGCCGACATTCATTCTGCCCACCCAAGTGTCATTATTGATGCAGAT
GCCATGTTTTCTGAAGACATTAGCTATTTTGGTTACCCTTCTTTTCGTCGTTCATCACTTTCCAGGCTAG
GCTCATCTCGAGTTCTCCTTCTTCCCTTAGAGAGAGACTCTGAGCTGTTGCGTGAACGTGAATCCGTTTT
ACGTTTAC
