>Addgene plasmid #81065 | pENTR221 UBR5 ∆HECT | addgene partial sequence | sequence record 157413 | M13-Rev 5'-CAGGAAACAGCTATGACC-3'
GGGATATCAGCTGGATGGCAAATAATGATTTTATTTTGACTGATAGTGACCTGTTCGTTGCAACAAATTG
ATAAGCAATGCTTTCTTATAATGCCAACTTTGTACAAGAAAGCTGGGTCCGCGGCTACACAAAACCAAAA
TTCTTGGTCTTAATGGCGAGTAACAATTTCTGTTTGAGAATCTGTTTAGAGGAATAGAGTGGGACGTAAA
GTCGAGAAATGGCAGTATTTGCAGTAGGAAGATGTTGGTCATCTGGTGGTCTTATTGTGATTGAGGGCAT
AGGCTGGAATCCTTCTTCACTGGCTGGCAGTGATGGGCTTGATGTCCAAAAGTAAACAAGATCTTGTCGT
TCTGTCATGCTCATCTTCTCTACTATTGACCAGAACCAACGCTTGAACTGCAGAAGCTTCTCAGCATTTT
CTCCTGATTCATCATTGAAAGAGGTAAAACTGATCAGCATTTGCACATTGACTTCACCGCAGCCATTTAC
CAAAAGCCTAAAATCTTCTGCCGTTAAATCTTCTAATGAATTTTTTGGAAGCACATCTAGTAGACCTTTC
CTCATTGCATGTAAGGGCTGTTCTGCAACTACCAACATTCTGTGTTCTGCGTATTTCCGCACATACTCAT
ATACATTCTGTGGAGTGACTGGTATATTTACACCATTAGGAATGAGTTCAACCTGTCCTCCACCTTCTTC
TTTACACAGGTCAATTGCAAATGCCAAATCCATTGCTGAGAAAACAGCATCAGCATCTGAACTCTGAGAC
GCGAGGATTAGTTGCCGCAAACTCTCATACATTACAGGATCAAAAAAAGCAAAATCATGCCAATTGACTT
TTCTACCAAGCAATACTTTAATTACATGTCTATTCAATGTGATAGGACAGAGTTCATTCTGTAACAGACA
TAGTCCAAGAATCCTGCCAATGTTTCTGAAACAATTCAACCTTGCTTCTGTGTTCTTGCCAGGCCTTGGA
GTATAAAATCCTCTTTTCCCAGGTTGGTAAAACAAAGGGGCATTGTCATCACCATCATCTGTATCATCTA
AATCCATATCTACTACACTT
